Addgene plasmid #130197: pRDAX-VALENTIA-016 NLSNoLS-Sirius//BsaI
Purpose: EMMA Kit # 1000000119 extension
Depositing lab: Gary Lewin. Depositing organization: Max-Delbrueck-Centrum fuer Molekulare Medizin (MDC).
Backbone
  Vector backbone: custom built
  Vector type: Synthetic Biology
Growth in bacteria
  Bacterial resistance: Ampicillin, 100 μg/mL
  Growth temperature: 37°C
  Growth strain: DH5alpha
  Copy number: High Copy
Gene/Insert
  Gene/Insert name: NLSNoLS-Sirius
  Species: M. musculus (mouse)
  Cloning method: Restriction Enzyme; 5′ cloning site unknown (unknown if destroyed); 3′ cloning site unknown (unknown if destroyed)
Terms and licenses: Academic/Nonprofit Terms; Industry Terms: Not Available to Industry
How to cite: pRDAX-VALENTIA-016 NLSNoLS-Sirius//BsaI was a gift from Gary Lewin (Addgene plasmid # 130197 ; http://n2t.net/addgene:130197 ; RRID:Addgene_130197)
