[The description below was written by a language model from this plasmid's Addgene catalogue record and pLannotate feature annotations shown in this document.]
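Description:
pRDAX-VALENTIA-016 NLSNoLS-Sirius//BsaI is a small (about 4.4 kb) synthetic-biology plasmid on a custom-built backbone, deposited as an extension to the EMMA modular mammalian assembly kit. It is maintained in E. coli at high copy through a ColE1/pUC-type origin and selected with ampicillin. In the annotated sequence, the β-lactamase gene is driven by a cat promoter. The bacterial module is insulated by short transcription terminators (T3Te, T7Te and the bidirectional tonB terminator), a common design for keeping read-through out of neighbouring parts in modular vectors.

The payload is a complete mammalian expression unit. A CMV immediate-early enhancer joined to the chicken β-actin promoter (a CAG-type arrangement) gives strong constitutive transcription. It sits upstream of the coding sequence for Sirius, an ultraviolet-excitable, Aequorea-derived fluorescent protein with very low acid sensitivity, and the unit ends in an SV40 polyadenylation signal. The insert name indicates that Sirius is fused to a nuclear localisation signal and a nucleolar localisation signal, which would direct the fluorophore to the nucleus and nucleolus. These targeting sequences are not annotated separately in the feature table, although unannotated sequence lies just upstream of the Sirius ORF. The catalogue lists mouse as the insert species, which may refer to the origin of the targeting sequences; the record does not say.

The "//BsaI" suffix suggests a link to BsaI-based Golden Gate assembly, the Type IIS method used in modular cloning, but the cloning sites are recorded as unknown and no such sites are annotated. About 800 bp between the poly(A) signal and the T3Te terminator is also unannotated. Beyond its role as a kit extension, the record states no specific application; a nuclear/nucleolar fluorescent marker is the apparent use.
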