Features (pLannotate 1.2.2; 10 found; start..end, strand, type, name):
    158..537     +  enhancer       CMV enhancer: human cytomegalovirus immediate early enhancer
    539..814     +  promoter       chicken β-actin promoter: No description available
    930..1643    +  CDS            Sirius: Sirius is a basic (constitutively fluorescent) uv fluorescent protein published in 2009, derived from Aequorea victoria. It has very low acid sensitivity.
   1767..1888    +  polyA_signal   SV40 poly(A) signal: SV40 polyadenylation signal
   2689..2718    +  terminator     T3Te terminator: phage T3 early transcription terminator
   2740..3327    +  rep_origin     ori: high-copy-number ColE1/pMB1/pBR322/pUC origin of replication
   3339..3366    -  terminator     T7Te terminator: phage T7 early transcription terminator
   3390..4250    -  CDS            AmpR: β-lactamase; bla; confers resistance to ampicillin, carbenicillin, and related antibiotics
   4251..4353    -  promoter       cat promoter: promoter of the E. coli cat gene encoding chloramphenicol acetyltransferase
   4354..2       -  terminator     tonB terminator (across the origin): bidirectional E. coli tonB-P14 transcription terminator
>Addgene plasmid #130197 | pRDAX-VALENTIA-016 NLSNoLS-Sirius//BsaI | addgene full sequence | sequence record 310556 | Addgene NGS Result
CTTTCTGCTATGGAGGTCAGGTATGATTTAAAGGTCTCATAGGTCTTGTATTCAGTCTCGCACTTTAGAC
ATGGTCTTCTGCTGCCCGTGGTCCTCTATTCGTCGGATGTTCTGTCGATTCTTCCTGTCTATCTGGACTG
GATCTGATATCATCGTCGACATTGATTATTGACTAGTTATTAATAGTAATCAATTACGGGGTCATTAGTT
CATAGCCCATATATGGAGTTCCGCGTTACATAACTTACGGTAAATGGCCCGCCTGGCTGACCGCCCAACG
ACCCCCGCCCATTGACGTCAATAATGACGTATGTTCCCATAGTAACGCCAATAGGGACTTTCCATTGACG
TCAATGGGTGGAGTATTTACGGTAAACTGCCCACTTGGCAGTACATCAAGTGTATCATATGCCAAGTACG
CCCCCTATTGACGTCAATGACGGTAAATGGCCCGCCTGGCATTATGCCCAGTACATGACCTTATGGGACT
TTCCTACTTGGCAGTACATCTACGTATTAGTCATCGCTATTACCATGGTCGAGGTGAGCCCCACGTTCTG
CTTCACTCTCCCCATCTCCCCCCCCTCCCCACCCCCAATTTTGTATTTATTTATTTTTTAATTATTTTGT
GCAGCGATGGGGGCGGGGGGGGGGGGGGCGCGCGCCAGGCGGGGCGGGGCGGGGCGAGGGGCGGGGCGGG
GCGAGGCGGAGAGGTGCGGCGGCAGCCAATCAGAGCGGCGCGCTCCGAAAGTTTCCTTTTATGGCGAGGC
GGCGGCGGCGGCGGCCCTATAAAAAGCGAAGCGCGCGGCGGGCGGGAGTCGCTGCGTTGGGACGCCACCA
TGAAACGGCCTGCTGCCACCAAGAAAGCAGGACAGGCCAAGAAGAAGAAACGCAGGAGAAGGCGACGTAG
AGGCGGTAGCGGGGGCAGCGTGAGCAAAGGAGAGGAGCTCTTTACAGGAGTAGTCCCGATATTGGTGGAA
CTTGATGGCGACGTCAATGGACACCGTTTCTCCGTGAGTGGAGAAGGCGAAGGCGATGCAACCTATGGTA
AACTCACCCTGAAGCTTATCTGCACTACGGGGAAACTGCCAGTACCTTGGCCAACCCTGGTTACAACCCT
GCAGTTTGGGGTTCTGTGTTTTGCCCGATATCCCGATCACATGAAGCAGCATGACTTCTTCAAGTCAGCC
ATGCCAGAAGGGTATGTCCAAGAGAGGACCATCTTCTTTAAAGACGATGGCAACTATAAGACGAGAGCAG
AAGTGAAGTTTGAGGGAGACACTCTGGTGAATCGGATTGAACTCAAAGGCATCGACTTCAAGGAAGATGG
CAATATCCTGGGTCACAAACTGGAGTACAATGGGATCTCTAGCAACGTGTACATCACAGCCGATAAGCAG
AAGAACGGGATAAAGGCGCATTTCAAGATTCGCCATAACATCGAGGACGGTGGCGTTCAACTCGCTGATC
ACTACCAGCAGAACACTCCCATTGGCGATGGACCTGTGCTTCTCCCTGACAACCACTACTTGTCTGTCCA
GAGCAAGCTGTCCAAAGACCCCAATGAGAAGAGGGACCATATGGTCTTGCTGGAGAGTGTGACAGCTGCT
GGGATTACTCTGGGTATGGACGAGCTGTACAAATCAGGCTCTGATTAAGGCGCCAGGTACATCTCCAATA
CGGCGTCTTGCATAGAGAACACGATTAGCACACCGGTTACCCACGTGATGCCCGAACGGACCCATGTCAT
GCCAGAGCGCACTGGTAACTTGTTTATTGCAGCTTATAATGGTTACAAATAAAGCAATAGCATCACAAAT
TTCACAAATAAAGCATTTTTTTCACTGCATTCTAGTTGTGGTTTGTCCAAACTCATCAATGTATCTTATC
ATGTCTGTCGTCGAATTCGAGTTGGCGCGCCTGTCATTCTAAATCTCTCTTTCAGCCTAAAGCTTTTTCC
CCGTATCCCCCCAGGTGTCTGCAGGCTCAAAGAGCAGCGAGAAGCGTTCAGAGGAAAGCGATCCCGTGCC
ACCTTCCCCGTGCCCGGGCTGTCCCCGCACGCTGCCGGCTCGGGGATGCGGGGGGAGCGCCGGACCGGAG
CGGAGCCCCGGGCGGCTCGCTGCTGCCCCCTAGCGGGGGAGGGACGTAATTACATCCCTGGGGGCTTTGG
GAGGGGGCTGTCCCCGTGAGCTCCCAGGCGCGCCTGTCATTCTAAATCTCTCTTTCAGCCTAAAGCTTTT
TCCCCGTATCCCCCCAGGTGTCTGCAGGCTCAAAGAGCAGCGAGAAGCGTTCAGAGGAAAGCGATCCCGT
GCCACCTTCCCCGTGCCCGGGCTGTCCCCGCACGCTGCCGGCTCGGGGATGCGGGGGGAGCGCCGGACCG
GAGCGGAGCCCCGGGCGGCTCGCTGCTGCCCCCTAGCGGGGGAGGGACGTAATTACATCCCTGGGGGCTT
TGGGGGGGGGCTGTCCCCGTGAGCTCCCAGGCGCGCCAACTCGGTACCTCACCCGATTCTCATCATGGAG
ACACATCAGGACATCTCCAATACCGCCATGGAAACGCACCAAGATGCGACTGCTCTTCTGCCAGTGACGG
CATTCGTCTGCAAGATTAACGGCATACAGAAAGAAACGATGAGACCCATTCAGGACGAGCCTCAGACTCC
AGCGTAACTGGACTGCAATCAACTCACTGGCTCACCTTCACGGGTGGGCCTTTCTTCGGTAGAAAATCAA
AGGATCTTCTTGAGATCCTTTTTTTCTGCGCGTAATCTGCTGCTTGCAAACAAAAAAACCACCGCTACCA
GCGGTGGTTTGTTTGCCGGATCAAGAGCTACCAACTCTTTTTCCGAGGTAACTGGCTTCAGCAGAGCGCA
GATACCAAATACTGTTCTTCTAGTGTAGCCGTAGTTAGGCCACCACTTCAAGAACTCTGTAGCACCGCCT
ACATACCTCGCTCTGCTAATCCTGTTACCAGTGGCTGCTGCCAGTGGCGATAAGTCGTGTCTTACCGGGT
TGGACTCAAGACGATAGTTACCGGATAAGGCGCAGCGGTCGGGCTGAACGGGGGGTTCGTGCACACAGCC
CAGCTTGGAGCGAACGACCTACACCGAACTGAGATACCTACAGCGTGAGCTATGAGAAAGCGCCACGCTT
CCCGAAGGGAGAAAGGCGGACAGGTATCCGGTAAGCGGCAGGGTCGGAACAGGAGAGCGCACGAGGGAGC
TTCCAGGGGGAAACGCCTGGTATCTTTATAGTCCTGTCGGGTTTCGCCACCTCTGACTTGAGCATCGATT
TTTGTGATGCTCGTCAGGGGGGCGGAGCCTATGGAAAAACGCCAGCAACGCAGAAAGGCCCACCCGAAGG
TGAGCCAGGTGATTACATTTGGGCCCTCATTACCAATGCTTAATCAGTGAGGCACCTATCTCAGCGATCT
GTCTATTTCGTTCATCCATAGTTGCCTGACTCCCCGTCGTGTAGATAACTACGATGCGGGAGGGCTTACC
ATCTGGCCCCAGTGCTGCAATGATACCGCGAGAACCACGCTCACCGGCTCCAGATTTATCAGCAATAAAC
CAGCCAGCCGGGAGGGCCGAGCGCAGAAGTGATCCTGCAACTTTATCCGCCTCCATCCAGTCTATTAATT
GTTGCCGGGAAGCTAGAGTAAGTAGTTCGCCAGTTAATAGTTTGCGCAACGTTGTTGCCATTGCTACAGG
CATCGTGGTGTCACGCTCGTCGTTTGGTATGGCTTCATTCAGCTCCGGTTCCCAACGATCAAGGCGAGTT
ACATGATCCCCCATGTTGTGCAAAAAAGCGGTTAGCTCCTTCGGTCCTCCGATCGTTGCCAGAAGTAAGT
TGGCCGCAGTGTTATCACTCATGGTTATGGCAGCACTGCATAATTCTCTTACTGTCATGCCATCCGTGAG
ATGCTTTTCTGTGACTGGTGAGTACTCAACCAAGTCATTCTGAGAATAGTGTATGCGGCGACCGAGTTGC
TCTTGCCCGGCGTCAATACGGGATAATACCGCGCCACATAGCAGAACTTTAAAAGTGCTCATCATTGGAA
AACGTTCTTCGGGGCGTAAACTCTCAAGGATCTTACCGCTGTTGAGATCCAGTTCGATGTAACCCACTCG
TGCACCCAACTGATCTTCAGCATCTTTTACTTTCACCAGCGTTTCTGGGTGAGCAAAAACAGGAAGGCAA
AATGCCGCAAAAAAGGGAATAAGGGCGACACGGAAATGTTGAATACTCATTTTAGCTTCCTTAGCTCCTG
AAAATCTCGATAACTCAAAAAATACGCCCGGTAGTGATCTTATTTCATTATGGTGAAAGTTGGAACCTCT
TACGTGCCGATCAAGTCAAAAGCCTCCGGTCGGAGGCTTTTGA
